Addgene plasmid #206946: sfGFP-SasG(4G)-mCherry
Purpose: Mammalian expression of heterobifunctional SasG linkers (4G)
Depositing lab: Gil Westmeyer. Depositing organization: Technische Universitaet Muenchen (TUM). Publication: Genetically encoded barcodes for correlative volume electron microscopy. Sigmund F, Berezin O, Beliakova S, Magerl B, Drawitsch M, Piovesan A, Goncalves F, Bodea SV, Winkler S, Bousraou Z, Grosshauser M, Samara E, Pujol-Marti J, Schadler S, So C, Irsen S, Walch A, Kofler F, Piraud M, Kornfeld J, Briggman K, Westmeyer GG. Nat Biotechnol. 2023 Apr 17. doi: 10.1038/s41587-023-01713-y. PubMed 37069313.
Backbone
  Vector backbone: pcDNA 3.1 (+) Zeo
  Vector type: Mammalian Expression
Growth in bacteria
  Bacterial resistance: Ampicillin, 100 μg/mL
  Growth temperature: 37°C
  Growth strain: NEB Stable
  Copy number: High Copy
Gene/Insert
  Gene/Insert name: sfGFP-SaSasG (4G)-mCherry
  Species: A.victoria, S.aureus, Discosoma sp
  Tag / fusion protein: sfGFP (N terminal on insert); mCherry (C terminal on insert)
  Cloning method: Gibson Cloning
Terms and licenses: Academic/Nonprofit Terms; Industry Terms: Not Available to Industry
How to cite: sfGFP-SasG(4G)-mCherry was a gift from Gil Westmeyer (Addgene plasmid # 206946 ; http://n2t.net/addgene:206946 ; RRID:Addgene_206946)
