[The description below was written by a language model from this plasmid's Addgene catalogue record and pLannotate feature annotations shown in this document.]
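Description:
sfGFP-SasG(4G)-mCherry is a 7.9 kb mammalian expression plasmid built on the pcDNA 3.1 (+) Zeo backbone. It is maintained in E. coli through a high-copy ColE1/pUC-type origin and selected with ampicillin via the β-lactamase gene. An f1 origin is also present. For selection in mammalian cells, the backbone carries a Sh ble (BleoR) cassette conferring Zeocin resistance. This cassette is driven by the SV40 early promoter, with an EM7 promoter for bacterial expression, and is terminated by the SV40 polyadenylation signal. Several short annotated fragments (bom, a truncated HIV-1 LTR hit, lacI, lac promoter/operator remnants and a second ble fragment) appear to be backbone remnants or automated annotation matches rather than functional parts.

The payload is a single open reading frame transcribed from the human CMV immediate-early enhancer/promoter and terminated by the bovine growth hormone poly(A) signal. A T7 promoter lies just upstream of the coding region. The frame encodes superfolder GFP (from Aequorea victoria) at the N terminus, a central segment of roughly 1.4 kb from the Staphylococcus aureus surface protein SasG, and mCherry (from Discosoma sp.) at the C terminus. The annotation tool matched the SasG segment to the homologous protein from strain N315.

The record describes the product as a heterobifunctional SasG linker, with "4G" naming the variant; it does not define the term, which may refer to the number of SasG repeat domains included. The two different fluorescent proteins give the SasG segment distinct ends. The associated publication concerns genetically encoded barcodes for correlative volume electron microscopy, which suggests the linker serves as a component of such barcodes in mammalian cells.
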