Features (pLannotate 1.2.2; 23 found; start..end, strand, type, name):
     28..80      -  misc_feature   bom (fragment): basis of mobility region from pBR322
    235..614     +  enhancer       CMV enhancer: human cytomegalovirus immediate early enhancer
    615..818     +  promoter       CMV promoter: human cytomegalovirus (CMV) immediate early promoter
    814..847     +  LTR            5' LTR (truncated) (fragment): truncated 5' long terminal repeat (LTR) from HIV-1
    863..881     +  promoter       T7 promoter: promoter for bacteriophage T7 RNA polymerase
    964..1677    +  CDS            Superfolder GFP: Superfolder GFP is a basic (constitutively fluorescent) green fluorescent protein published in 2005, derived from Aequorea victoria. It is reported to be a very rapidly-maturing weak dimer.
   1702..3096    +  CDS            PLS_STAAN (fragment): Experimental evidence at protein level: Swiss-Prot protein existence level 1. From Staphylococcus aureus (strain N315).
   3118..3822    +  CDS            mCherry: mCherry is a basic (constitutively fluorescent) red fluorescent protein published in 2004, derived from Discosoma sp.. It is reported to be a very rapidly-maturing monomer with low acid sensitivity.
   3879..4103    +  polyA_signal   bGH poly(A) signal: bovine growth hormone polyadenylation signal
   4107..4128    +  promoter       SV40 promoter (fragment): SV40 enhancer and early promoter
   4149..4577    +  rep_origin     f1 ori (sequence partly withheld): f1 bacteriophage origin of replication; arrow indicates direction of (+) strand synthesis
   4591..4920    +  promoter       SV40 promoter: SV40 enhancer and early promoter
   4968..5015    +  promoter       EM7 promoter: synthetic bacterial promoter&nbsp
   5034..5408    +  CDS            BleoR: antibiotic-binding protein; Sh ble from Streptoalloteichus hindustanus; confers resistance to bleomycin, phleomycin, and Zeocin™
   5418..5543    +  CDS            ble (fragment): BLE_KLEPN - Experimental evidence at protein level: Swiss-Prot protein existence level 1. Binding protein with a strong affinity to the bleomycin family of antibiotics. Binds to CL990; an antimitotic-antibiotic compound. From Klebsiella pneumoniae.
   5538..5659    +  polyA_signal   SV40 poly(A) signal: SV40 polyadenylation signal
   5732..5748    -  protein_bind   lac operator: The lac repressor binds to the lac operator to inhibit transcription in E. coli. This inhibition can be relieved by adding lactose or isopropyl-β-D-thiogalactopyranoside (IPTG). lac repressor encoded by lacI
   5756..5786    -  promoter       lac promoter: promoter for the E. coli lac operon
   5801..5822    -  protein_bind   CAP binding site: CAP binding activates transcription in the presence of cAMP. E. coli catabolite activator protein
   5835..5927    -  CDS            lacI (fragment): lac repressor; lacI; The lac repressor binds to the lac operator to inhibit transcription in E. coli. This inhibition can be relieved by adding lactose or isopropyl-β-D-thiogalactopyranoside (IPTG).
   6110..6698    -  rep_origin     ori: high-copy-number ColE1/pMB1/pBR322/pUC origin of replication
   6869..7729    -  CDS            AmpR: β-lactamase; bla; confers resistance to ampicillin, carbenicillin, and related antibiotics
   7730..7834    -  promoter       AmpR promoter: bla
>Addgene plasmid #206946 | sfGFP-SasG(4G)-mCherry | addgene full sequence | sequence record 409233 | Addgene NGS Result
GACGGATCGGGAGATCTCCCGATCCCCTATGGTGCACTCTCAGTACAATCTGCTCTGATGCCGCATAGTT
AAGCCAGTATCTGCTCCCTGCTTGTGTGTTGGAGGTCGCTGAGTAGTGCGCGAGCAAAATTTAAGCTACA
ACAAGGCAAGGCTTGACCGACAATTGCATGAAGAATCTGCTTAGGGTTAGGCGTTTTGCGCTGCTTCGCG
ATGTACGGGCCAGATATACGCGTTGACATTGATTATTGACTAGTTATTAATAGTAATCAATTACGGGGTC
ATTAGTTCATAGCCCATATATGGAGTTCCGCGTTACATAACTTACGGTAAATGGCCCGCCTGGCTGACCG
CCCAACGACCCCCGCCCATTGACGTCAATAATGACGTATGTTCCCATAGTAACGCCAATAGGGACTTTCC
ATTGACGTCAATGGGTGGAGTATTTACGGTAAACTGCCCACTTGGCAGTACATCAAGTGTATCATATGCC
AAGTACGCCCCCTATTGACGTCAATGACGGTAAATGGCCCGCCTGGCATTATGCCCAGTACATGACCTTA
TGGGACTTTCCTACTTGGCAGTACATCTACGTATTAGTCATCGCTATTACCATGGTGATGCGGTTTTGGC
AGTACATCAATGGGCGTGGATAGCGGTTTGACTCACGGGGATTTCCAAGTCTCCACCCCATTGACGTCAA
TGGGAGTTTGTTTTGGCACCAAAATCAACGGGACTTTCCAAAATGTCGTAACAACTCCGCCCCATTGACG
CAAATGGGCGGTAGGCGTGTACGGTGGGAGGTCTATATAAGCAGAGCTCTCTGGCTAACTAGAGAACCCA
CTGCTTACTGGCTTATCGAAATTAATACGACTCACTATAGGGAGACCCAAGCTGGCTAGCGTTTAAACTT
AAGCTTGGTACCGAGCTCGGATCCACTAGTCCAGTGTGGTGGAATTCGCCACCATGAGCAAGGGCGAAGA
ACTGTTTACCGGCGTGGTGCCCATCCTGGTGGAACTGGATGGGGATGTGAACGGCCACAAGTTCAGCGTC
AGAGGCGAAGGCGAAGGGGATGCCACAAACGGCAAGCTGACCCTGAAGTTCATCTGCACCACCGGAAAGC
TGCCCGTGCCTTGGCCTACACTGGTCACCACACTGACATACGGCGTGCAGTGCTTCAGCAGATACCCCGA
CCATATGAAGCGGCACGACTTCTTCAAGAGCGCCATGCCTGAGGGCTACGTGCAAGAGAGAACCATCAGC
TTCAAGGACGACGGCACCTACAAGACCAGAGCCGAAGTGAAGTTCGAGGGCGACACCCTGGTCAACCGGA
TCGAGCTGAAGGGCATCGATTTCAAAGAGGACGGCAACATCCTGGGCCACAAGCTTGAGTACAACTTCAA
CAGCCACAACGTGTACATCACCGCCGACAAGCAGAAGAACGGCATCAAGGCCAACTTCAAGATCCGGCAC
AACGTGGAAGATGGCAGCGTGCAGCTGGCCGATCACTACCAGCAGAACACACCCATCGGAGATGGCCCTG
TGCTGCTGCCCGATAACCACTACCTGAGCACACAGAGCGTGCTGAGCAAGGACCCCAACGAGAAGAGGGA
CCACATGGTGCTGCTGGAGTTTGTGACAGCCGCCGGAATCACCCACGGCATGGACGAACTTTACAAAGGC
GGCACCGGTGGCAGCGCCCCTAAGACAATTACCGAGCTGGAAAAGAAGGTGGAAGAGATCCCCTTCAAGA
AAGAGCGGAAGTTCAACCCCGATCTGGCCCCTGGCACCGAGAAAGTGACAAGAGAAGGCCAGAAGGGCGA
GAAAACCATCACCACACCTACACTGAAGAACCCTCTGACCGGCGTGATCATCTCCAAGGGCGAGCCCAAA
GAGGAAATCACAAAGGACCCTATCAACGAGCTGACCGAGTACGGCCCCGAGACAATTGCTCCTGGCCACA
GAGATGAGTTCGACCCCAAACTGCCCACCGGCGAGAAAGAAGAAGTGCCTGGCAAGCCTGGCATCAAGAA
CCCTGAGACAGGCGACGTCGTCAGACCTCCTGTGGACAGCGTGACCAAATACGGCCCTGTGAAGGGCGAC
AGCATCGTGGAAAAAGAAGAGATTCCGTTTGAGAAAGAGAGAAAGTTTAATCCCGACCTCGCTCCAGGGA
CAGAAAAAGTCACTCGCGAGGGCCAGAAAGGGGAAAAGACAATCACAACCCCAACGCTGAAAAATCCCCT
GACCGGGGAGATTATCAGCAAAGGCGAGAGCAAAGAAGAAATTACGAAAGATCCCATCAATGAACTCACA
GAGTACGGGCCCGAGACAATTGCTCCTGGCCACAGAGATGAGTTCGACCCCAAACTGCCCACCGGCGAGA
AAGAAGAAGTGCCTGGCAAGCCTGGCATCAAGAACCCTGAGACAGGCGACGTCGTCAGACCTCCTGTGGA
CAGCGTGACCAAATACGGCCCTGTGAAGGGCGACAGCATCGTGGAAAAAGAAGAGATTCCGTTTGAGAAA
GAGAGAAAGTTTAATCCCGACCTCGCTCCAGGGACAGAAAAAGTCACTCGCGAGGGCCAGAAAGGGGAAA
AGACAATCACAACCCCAACGCTGAAAAATCCCCTGACCGGGGAGATTATCAGCAAAGGCGAGAGCAAAGA
AGAAATTACGAAAGATCCCATCAATGAACTCACAGAGTACGGGCCCGAGACAATTGCTCCTGGCCACAGA
GATGAGTTCGACCCCAAACTGCCCACCGGCGAGAAAGAAGAAGTGCCTGGCAAGCCTGGCATCAAGAACC
CTGAGACAGGCGACGTCGTCAGACCTCCTGTGGACAGCGTGACCAAATACGGCCCTGTGAAGGGCGACAG
CATCGTGGAAAAAGAAGAGATTCCGTTTGAGAAAGAGAGAAAGTTTAATCCCGACCTCGCTCCAGGGACA
GAAAAAGTCACTCGCGAGGGCCAGAAAGGGGAAAAGACAATCACAACCCCAACGCTGAAAAATCCCCTGA
CCGGGGAGATTATCAGCAAAGGCGAGAGCAAAGAAGAAATTACGAAAGATCCCATCAATGAACTCACAGA
GTACGGGCCTGAGACGGGCTCCGGAGCCACAGGATCTGTGTCCAAAGGCGAAGAGGACAACATGGCCATC
ATCAAAGAATTTATGCGGTTCAAGGTGCACATGGAAGGCTCCGTGAATGGCCACGAGTTTGAGATTGAAG
GCGAAGGCGAGGGCAGACCCTATGAGGGAACACAGACCGCCAAGCTGAAAGTGACCAAAGGCGGACCTCT
GCCTTTCGCCTGGGACATTCTGAGCCCTCAGTTTATGTACGGCTCCAAGGCCTACGTGAAGCACCCCGCC
GATATTCCCGACTACCTGAAGCTGAGCTTCCCCGAGGGCTTCAAGTGGGAGAGAGTGATGAATTTCGAGG
ACGGCGGCGTGGTCACCGTGACACAAGATAGTTCTCTGCAGGACGGCGAGTTCATCTACAAAGTGAAGCT
GCGGGGCACCAACTTTCCCTCTGACGGACCCGTGATGCAGAAAAAGACCATGGGCTGGGAAGCCAGCAGC
GAGAGAATGTACCCTGAAGATGGCGCCCTGAAAGGGGAGATCAAGCAGCGGCTGAAACTGAAGGATGGCG
GCCACTACGACGCCGAAGTCAAGACCACATACAAGGCCAAGAAACCAGTGCAGCTGCCAGGCGCCTACAA
TGTGAACATCAAGCTGGACATCACCAGCCACAATGAGGACTACACAATCGTGGAACAGTACGAGAGAGCC
GAGGGGAGACACTCTACCGGCGGAATGGATGAGCTGTACAAGTGATAAGCGGCCGCTCGAGTCTAGAGGG
CCCGTTTAAACCCGCTGATCAGCCTCGACTGTGCCTTCTAGTTGCCAGCCATCTGTTGTTTGCCCCTCCC
CCGTGCCTTCCTTGACCCTGGAAGGTGCCACTCCCACTGTCCTTTCCTAATAAAATGAGGAAATTGCATC
GCATTGTCTGAGTAGGTGTCATTCTATTCTGGGGGGTGGGGTGGGGCAGGACAGCAAGGGGGAGGATTGG
GAAGACAATAGCAGGCATGCTGGGGATGCGGTGGGCTCTATGGCTTCTGAGGCGGAAAGAACCAGCTGGG
GCTCTAGGGGGTATCCCC
[124 nt withheld, positions 4149-4272]
C
[91 nt withheld, positions 4274-4364]
A
[49 nt withheld, positions 4366-4414]
CCTTTGACGTTGGAGTCCACGTTCTTT
[37 nt withheld, positions 4442-4478]
ACCCTATCTCGGTCTATTCTTTTGATTTATAAGGGATTTTGCCGATTTCGGCCTATTGGTTAAAAAATGA
GCTGATTTAACAAAAATTTAACGCGAATTAATTCTGTGGAATGTGTGTCAGTTAGGGTGTGGAAAGTCCC
CAGGCTCCCCAGCAGGCAGAAGTATGCAAAGCATGCATCTCAATTAGTCAGCAACCAGGTGTGGAAAGTC
CCCAGGCTCCCCAGCAGGCAGAAGTATGCAAAGCATGCATCTCAATTAGTCAGCAACCATAGTCCCGCCC
CTAACTCCGCCCATCCCGCCCCTAACTCCGCCCAGTTCCGCCCATTCTCCGCCCCATGGCTGACTAATTT
TTTTTATTTATGCAGAGGCCGAGGCCGCCTCTGCCTCTGAGCTATTCCAGAAGTAGTGAGGAGGCTTTTT
TGGAGGCCTAGGCTTTTGCAAAAAGCTCCCGGGAGCTTGTATATCCATTTTCGGATCTGATCAGCACGTG
TTGACAATTAATCATCGGCATAGTATATCGGCATAGTATAATACGACAAGGTGAGGAACTAAACCATGGC
CAAGTTGACCAGTGCCGTTCCGGTGCTCACCGCGCGCGACGTCGCCGGAGCGGTCGAGTTCTGGACCGAC
CGGCTCGGGTTCTCCCGGGACTTCGTGGAGGACGACTTCGCCGGTGTGGTCCGGGACGACGTGACCCTGT
TCATCAGCGCGGTCCAGGACCAGGTGGTGCCGGACAACACCCTGGCCTGGGTGTGGGTGCGCGGCCTGGA
CGAGCTGTACGCCGAGTGGTCGGAGGTCGTGTCCACGAACTTCCGGGACGCCTCCGGGCCGGCCATGACC
GAGATCGGCGAGCAGCCGTGGGGGCGGGAGTTCGCCCTGCGCGACCCGGCCGGCAACTGCGTGCACTTCG
TGGCCGAGGAGCAGGACTGACACGTGCTACGAGATTTCGATTCCACCGCCGCCTTCTATGAAAGGTTGGG
CTTCGGAATCGTTTTCCGGGACGCCGGCTGGATGATCCTCCAGCGCGGGGATCTCATGCTGGAGTTCTTC
GCCCACCCCAACTTGTTTATTGCAGCTTATAATGGTTACAAATAAAGCAATAGCATCACAAATTTCACAA
ATAAAGCATTTTTTTCACTGCATTCTAGTTGTGGTTTGTCCAAACTCATCAATGTATCTTATCATGTCTG
TATACCGTCGACCTCTAGCTAGAGCTTGGCGTAATCATGGTCATAGCTGTTTCCTGTGTGAAATTGTTAT
CCGCTCACAATTCCACACAACATACGAGCCGGAAGCATAAAGTGTAAAGCCTGGGGTGCCTAATGAGTGA
GCTAACTCACATTAATTGCGTTGCGCTCACTGCCCGCTTTCCAGTCGGGAAACCTGTCGTGCCAGCTGCA
TTAATGAATCGGCCAACGCGCGGGGAGAGGCGGTTTGCGTATTGGGCGCTCTTCCGCTTCCTCGCTCACT
GACTCGCTGCGCTCGGTCGTTCGGCTGCGGCGAGCGGTATCAGCTCACTCAAAGGCGGTAATACGGTTAT
CCACAGAATCAGGGGATAACGCAGGAAAGAACATGTGAGCAAAAGGCCAGCAAAAGGCCAGGAACCGTAA
AAAGGCCGCGTTGCTGGCGTTTTTCCATAGGCTCCGCCCCCCTGACGAGCATCACAAAAATCGACGCTCA
AGTCAGAGGTGGCGAAACCCGACAGGACTATAAAGATACCAGGCGTTTCCCCCTGGAAGCTCCCTCGTGC
GCTCTCCTGTTCCGACCCTGCCGCTTACCGGATACCTGTCCGCCTTTCTCCCTTCGGGAAGCGTGGCGCT
TTCTCATAGCTCACGCTGTAGGTATCTCAGTTCGGTGTAGGTCGTTCGCTCCAAGCTGGGCTGTGTGCAC
GAACCCCCCGTTCAGCCCGACCGCTGCGCCTTATCCGGTAACTATCGTCTTGAGTCCAACCCGGTAAGAC
ACGACTTATCGCCACTGGCAGCAGCCACTGGTAACAGGATTAGCAGAGCGAGGTATGTAGGCGGTGCTAC
AGAGTTCTTGAAGTGGTGGCCTAACTACGGCTACACTAGAAGAACAGTATTTGGTATCTGCGCTCTGCTG
AAGCCAGTTACCTTCGGAAAAAGAGTTGGTAGCTCTTGATCCGGCAAACAAACCACCGCTGGTAGCGGTG
GTTTTTTTGTTTGCAAGCAGCAGATTACGCGCAGAAAAAAAGGATCTCAAGAAGATCCTTTGATCTTTTC
TACGGGGTCTGACGCTCAGTGGAACGAAAACTCACGTTAAGGGATTTTGGTCATGAGATTATCAAAAAGG
ATCTTCACCTAGATCCTTTTAAATTAAAAATGAAGTTTTAAATCAATCTAAAGTATATATGAGTAAACTT
GGTCTGACAGTTACCAATGCTTAATCAGTGAGGCACCTATCTCAGCGATCTGTCTATTTCGTTCATCCAT
AGTTGCCTGACTCCCCGTCGTGTAGATAACTACGATACGGGAGGGCTTACCATCTGGCCCCAGTGCTGCA
ATGATACCGCGAGACCCACGCTCACCGGCTCCAGATTTATCAGCAATAAACCAGCCAGCCGGAAGGGCCG
AGCGCAGAAGTGGTCCTGCAACTTTATCCGCCTCCATCCAGTCTATTAATTGTTGCCGGGAAGCTAGAGT
AAGTAGTTCGCCAGTTAATAGTTTGCGCAACGTTGTTGCCATTGCTACAGGCATCGTGGTGTCACGCTCG
TCGTTTGGTATGGCTTCATTCAGCTCCGGTTCCCAACGATCAAGGCGAGTTACATGATCCCCCATGTTGT
GCAAAAAAGCGGTTAGCTCCTTCGGTCCTCCGATCGTTGTCAGAAGTAAGTTGGCCGCAGTGTTATCACT
CATGGTTATGGCAGCACTGCATAATTCTCTTACTGTCATGCCATCCGTAAGATGCTTTTCTGTGACTGGT
GAGTACTCAACCAAGTCATTCTGAGAATAGTGTATGCGGCGACCGAGTTGCTCTTGCCCGGCGTCAATAC
GGGATAATACCGCGCCACATAGCAGAACTTTAAAAGTGCTCATCATTGGAAAACGTTCTTCGGGGCGAAA
ACTCTCAAGGATCTTACCGCTGTTGAGATCCAGTTCGATGTAACCCACTCGTGCACCCAACTGATCTTCA
GCATCTTTTACTTTCACCAGCGTTTCTGGGTGAGCAAAAACAGGAAGGCAAAATGCCGCAAAAAAGGGAA
TAAGGGCGACACGGAAATGTTGAATACTCATACTCTTCCTTTTTCAATATTATTGAAGCATTTATCAGGG
TTATTGTCTCATGAGCGGATACATATTTGAATGTATTTAGAAAAATAAACAAATAGGGGTTCCGCGCACA
TTTCCCCGAAAAGTGCCACCTGACGTC
